>Addgene plasmid #56209 | LSSmKate2-Actin-C-18 | depositor partial sequence | sequence record 87108 | insert sequence
GCCAGCTAGTGACGTCAGATCCGCTAGCGCTACCGGTCGCCACCATGAGCGAGCTGATTAAGGAGAACAT
GCACATGAAGCTGTACATGGAAGGCACCGTGAACAACCACCACTTCAAGTGCACATCCGAGGGCGAAGGC
AAGCCCTACGAGGGCACCCAGACCATGAGAATCAAGGTGGTCGAGGGCGGCCCTCTACCCTTCGCCTTCG
ACATCTTGGCTACCAGCTTCATGTACGGCAGCTACACCTTCATCAACCACACCCAGGGCATCCCCGACTT
CTTTAAGCAGTCCTTCCCTGAGGGCTTCACATGGGAGAGAGTCACCACATACGAAGACGGGGGCGTGCTG
ACCGCTACCCAGGACACCAGCCTCCAGGACGGTTGCCTCATCTACAACGTCAAGATCAGAGGGGTGAACT
TCACATCCAACGGCCCTGTGATGCAGAAGAAAACACTCGGCTGGGAGGCCGGCACCGAGATGCTGTACCC
CGCTGACGGCGGCCTGGAAGGCAGGTCTGACGACGCCCTGAAGCTCGTGGGCGGGGGCCACCTGATCTGC
AACTTGAAGAGCACATACAGATCCAAGAAACCCGCTAAGAATCTCAAGGTGCCCGGCGTCTACTATGTGG
ACCGAAGACTGGAAAGAATCAAGGAGGCCGACAAAGAGACCTACGTCGAGCAGCACGAGGTGGCTGTGGC
CAGATACTGCGACCTCCCTAGCAAACTGGGGCACAAGCTTAATTCCGGACTCAGATCTGGCAGCGGTGGA
GGCAGCGCATCCGGCGGAAGCGGAAGCGATGATGATATCGCCGCGCTCGTCGTCGACAACGGCTCCGGCA
TGTGCAAAGCCGGCTTCGCGGGCGACGATGCCCCCCGGGCCGTCTTCCCCTCCATCGTGGGGCGCCCCAG
GCACCAGGGCGTGATGGTGGGCATGGGTCAGAAGGATTCCTATGTGGGCGACGAGGCCCAGAGCAGAGAG
GCATCCTCACCCTGAGTACCCCATCGAGCACGGCATCGTCACACTGGGACGACATGGAGAAATCTGGCAC
ACACTCTACATGAGCTGCGTGTGGCTCCCGAGAGCACCCGTGCTGCTGACGAGCCCCCCTGACCCCAGCA
CGCGAGAAGATGACCCGATCATGTTTGGACTCCACACCCAGCATGTACGTTGCTATCAGGCTGTGCTATT
CTGTACGCCTCTGGGCGTACACTTGGATCTGATGATTCCGGTGAGCGGTTACCCACTGTGCCACTCTCGA
GAGGGGAGTGCCTCTCTCCAGTGTCAAC
