>Addgene plasmid #56209 | LSSmKate2-Actin-C-18 | depositor partial sequence | sequence record 87109 | insert sequence 2
AGGAGGGTGTCTCTTGGCAGATATTTGGACTCTCCTTAGACAACTGGCCAGGCTATCCGGAATTCCATCG
AAGCGCGGTGGGAGGCAGGGCCATCCGCGATGCGGAGCGATGATGATATCGCCGCGTGTCGTCGACACGA
TCCGGCATGTGCAGCGCTCGCGGGCGACGATGCCCCCGGGCGTCTCCCTCATCGTGGGGCGCCCAGGCAC
AGGGCGTGATGGTGGGCATGGGTCAGAAGGATCCTATGTGGCGACGAGCCCAGAGCAAGAGAGGCATCCT
CACCTGAAGTACCCCATCGAGCACGGCATCGTCACCAACTGGGACGACATGGAGAAAATCTGGCACCACA
CTTTCTACAATGAGCTGCGTGTGGCTCCCGAGGAGCACCCCGTGCTGCTGACCGAGGCCCCCTGAACCCC
AAGGCCAACCGCGAGAAGATGACCCAGATCATGTTTGAGACCTTCAACACCCCAGCCATGTACGTTGCTA
TCCAGGCTGTGCTATCCCTGTACGCCTCTGGCCGTACCACTGGCATCGTGATGGACTCCGGTGACGGGGT
CACCCACACTGTGCCCATCTACGAGGGGTATGCCCTCCCCCATGCCATCCTGCGTCTGGACCTGGCTGGC
CGGGACCTGACTGACTACCTCATGAAGATCCTCACCGAGCGCGGCTACAGCTTCACCACCACGGCCGAGC
GGGAAATCGTGCGTGACATTAAGGAGAAGCTGTGCTACGTCGCCCTGGACTTCGAGCAAGAGATGGCCAC
GGCTGCTTCCAGCTCCTCCCTGGAGAAGAGCTACGAGCTGCCTGACGGCCAGGTCATCACCATTGGCAAT
GAGCGGTTCCGCTGCCCTGAGGCACTCTTCCAGCCTTCCTTCCTGGGCATGGAGTCCTGTGGCATCCACG
AAACTACCTTCAACTCCATCATGAAGTGTGACGTGGACATCCGCAAAGACCTGTACGCCAACACAGTGCT
GTCTGGCGGCACCACCATGTACCCTGGCATTGCCGACAGGATGCAGAAGGAGATCACTGCCCTGGCACCC
AGCACAATGAAGATCAAGATCATTGCTCCTCCTGAGCGCAAGTACTCCGTGTGGATCGGCGGCTCCATCC
TGGCCTCGCTGTCCACCTTCCAGCAGATGTGGATCAGCAAGCAGGAGTATGACGAGTCCGGCCCCTCCAT
CGTCCACCGCAAATGCTTCTAGGGATCCACCGGATCTAGATAACTGATCATAATCAGCCATACCACATTG
TAGAAGTTGCC
