>Addgene plasmid #56209 | LSSmKate2-Actin-C-18 | addgene partial sequence | sequence record 147170 | CMV-F 5'-CGCAAATGGGCGGTAGGCGTG-3'
CTGGTTTAGTGAACCGTCAGATCCGCTAGCGCTACCGGTCGCCACCATGAGCGAGCTGATTAAGGAGAAC
ATGCACATGAAGCTGTACATGGAAGGCACCGTGAACAACCACCACTTCAAGTGCACATCCGAGGGCGAAG
GCAAGCCCTACGAGGGCACCCAGACCATGAGAATCAAGGTGGTCGAGGGCGGCCCTCTACCCTTCGCCTT
CGACATCTTGGCTACCAGCTTCATGTACGGCAGCTACACCTTCATCAACCACACCCAGGGCATCCCCGAC
TTCTTTAAGCAGTCCTTCCCTGAGGGCTTCACATGGGAGAGAGTCACCACATACGAAGACGGGGGCGTGC
TGACCGCTACCCAGGACACCAGCCTCCAGGACGGTTGCCTCATCTACAACGTCAAGATCAGAGGGGTGAA
CTTCACATCCAACGGCCCTGTGATGCAGAAGAAAACACTCGGCTGGGAGGCCGGCACCGAGATGCTGTAC
CCCGCTGACGGCGGCCTGGAAGGCAGGTCTGACGACGCCCTGAAGCTCGTGGGCGGGGGCCACCTGATCT
GCAACTTGAAGAGCACATACAGATCCAAGAAACCCGCTAAGAATCTCAAGGTGCCCGGCGTCTACTATGT
GGACCGAAGACTGGAAAGAATCAAGGAGGCCGACAAAGAGACCTACGTCGAGCAGCACGAGGTGGCTGTG
GCCAGATACTGCGACCTCCCTAGCAAACTGGGGCACAAGCTTAATTCCGGACTCAGATCTGGCAGCGGTG
GAGGCAGCGCATCCGGCGGAAGCGGAAGCGATGATGATATCGCCGCGCTCGTCGTCGACAACGGCTCCGG
CATGTGCAAGGCCGGCTTCGCGGGCGACGATGCCC
