[The description below was written by a language model from this plasmid's Addgene catalogue record.]
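Description:
LSSmKate2-Actin-C-18 is a mammalian expression plasmid built on the LSSmKate2-C1 backbone (about 4.75 kb without the insert), a C1-style fusion vector in which the fluorescent protein coding sequence lies upstream of the cloning site, so that an inserted gene is expressed with the fluorophore at its N terminus. It is maintained as a high-copy plasmid in E. coli under kanamycin selection. It also carries a neomycin resistance marker that allows G418 selection of stably transfected mammalian cells. No feature table accompanies the record, so the specific replication origins and the promoters driving the resistance marker are not stated. The cloning method is listed as unknown.

The payload is human beta-actin (ACTB), fused in frame behind LSSmKate2 and transcribed from the CMV immediate-early promoter, which gives strong constitutive expression in most mammalian cell lines. The listed 3′ sequencing primer suggests an SV40 polyadenylation signal downstream of the fusion. The "C-18" in the name may refer to a linker between the fluorescent protein and actin, but the record does not define it. LSSmKate2 is a large Stokes shift red fluorescent protein, recorded here with excitation at 460 nm and emission at 605 nm. The wide gap between the two allows it to be excited with blue light while being detected in the red channel, which is useful for multicolour imaging alongside conventional green or red fluorophores. The stated purpose is actin localisation: the fusion serves as a marker for visualising the actin cytoskeleton by fluorescence microscopy in transfected cells.
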