Addgene plasmid #56209: LSSmKate2-Actin-C-18
Purpose: Localization: Actin, Excitation: 460, Emission: 605
Depositing lab: Michael Davidson. Depositing organization: Florida State University, Tallahassee.
Backbone
  Vector backbone: LSSmKate2-C1
  Backbone size w/o insert (bp): 4750
  Vector type: Mammalian Expression
  Selectable markers: Neomycin (select with G418)
Growth in bacteria
  Bacterial resistance: Kanamycin, 50 μg/mL
  Growth temperature: 37°C
  Growth strain: DH5alpha
  Copy number: High Copy
Gene/Insert
  Gene/Insert name: Actin (alt name: NM_001101.3)
  Species: H. sapiens (human)
  Entrez Gene: ACTB (a.k.a. BKRNS, BNS, BRWS1, CSMH, DDS1, PS1TP5BP1, THC8)
  Promoter: CMV
  Tag / fusion protein: LSSmKate2 (N terminal on backbone)
  Cloning method: Unknown
  Sequencing primers: 5′ CMV-F; 3′ SV40pA-R
Terms and licenses: Academic/Nonprofit Terms; Industry Terms
Depositor comments: . Excitation = 460; Emission = 605
How to cite: LSSmKate2-Actin-C-18 was a gift from Michael Davidson (Addgene plasmid # 56209 ; http://n2t.net/addgene:56209 ; RRID:Addgene_56209)
